>Addgene plasmid #59619 | pSicoR-CENPBi2 | depositor partial sequence | sequence record 93296 | pSicoR-CENPBi2 sequence 63 bps
TGTCTGGTTCATGTGACCAGGAAGTTCTAGAGACTTCCTGGTCACATGAACCAGACTTTTTTC
