>Addgene plasmid #59619 | pSicoR-CENPBi2 | addgene partial sequence | sequence record 96879 | WPRE-R 5'-CATAGCGTAAAAGGAGCAACA-3'
ATCCAGAGGTTGATTATCGATAAGCTTGATATCGAATTGTACCTAGTGGAACCGGAACCCTTAAACATGT
ATAACTTCGTATAATGTATGCTATACGAAGTTATTAGGTCCCTCGACGAATTCCTACTTGTACAGCTCGT
CCATGCCGAGAGTGATCCCGGCGGCGGTCACGAACTCCAGCAGGACCATGTGATCGCGCTTCTCGT
