>Addgene plasmid #59619 | pSicoR-CENPBi2 | addgene partial sequence | sequence record 97365 | pLLU-5 5'-cacagacttgtgggagaagc-3'
ATATTTCCTAGTAACTATAGAGGCTTAATGTGCGATAAAAGACAGATAATCTGTTCTTTTTAATACTAGC
TACATTTTACATGATAGGCTTGGATTTCTATAACTTCGTATAGCATACATTATACGAAGTTATAAACAGC
ACAAAAGGAAACTCACCCTAACTGTAAAGTAATTGTGTGTTTTGAGACTATAAATATCCCTTGGAGAAAA
GCCTTGTTTGTCTGGTTCATGTGACCAGGAAGTTCTAGAGACTTCCTGGTCACATG
