>Addgene plasmid #59619 | pSicoR-CENPBi2 | addgene partial sequence | sequence record 98210 | pLLU-5 5'-cacagacttgtgggagaagc-3'
TTTGCATATAATATTTCCTAGTAACTATAGAGGCTTAATGTGCGATAAAAGACAGATAATCTGTTCTTTT
TAATACTAGCTACATTTTACATGATAGGCTTGGATTTCTATAACTTCGTATAGCATACATTATACGAAGT
TATAAACAGCACAAAAGGAAACTCACCCTAACTGTAAAGTAATTGTGTGTTTTGAGACTATAAATATCCC
TTGGAGAAAAGCCTTGTTTGTCTGGTTCATGTGACCAGGAAGTTCTAGAGACTTCCTGGTCACATGAACC
AGACTTTTTTCTCGAGTACTAGGATCCATTAGGCGGCCGCGTGGATAACCGTATTACCGCCATGCATTAG
TTATTAATAGTAATCAATTACGGGGTCATTAGTTCATAGCCCATATATGGAGTTCCGCGTTACATAACTT
ACGGTAAATGGCCCGCCTGGCTGACCGCCCAACGACCCCCGCCCATTGACGTCAATAATGACGTATGTTC
CCATAGTAACGCCAATAGGGACTTTCCATTGACGTCAATGGGTGGAGTATT
