[The description below was written by a language model from this plasmid's Addgene catalogue record.]
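Description:
pSicoR-CENPBi2 is an RNA interference plasmid built on the pSicoR backbone and catalogued as a mammalian expression/RNAi vector. It carries a short hairpin RNA directed against human CENPB, the gene encoding centromere protein B. The hairpin is driven by a U6 promoter, an RNA polymerase III promoter commonly used for shRNAs because it gives strong expression of small transcripts with defined ends. The listed sequencing primer suggests this is the mouse U6 version. The hairpin was inserted by restriction cloning between an HpaI site, which was destroyed in the process, and an XhoI site, which was retained. The "i2" in the name suggests that this is one of several hairpins made against the same target, though the record does not say so. The hairpin sequence itself is also not given beyond the gene name.

In bacteria the plasmid is maintained at high copy under ampicillin selection. Its listed host is a recombination-deficient strain of the kind typically chosen for constructs containing repeated sequences. The pSicoR family is generally known as a set of lentiviral vectors in which loxP sites allow Cre-mediated removal of the shRNA cassette, usually alongside a marker for transduced cells. No feature table is provided, however, so the viral elements, recombinase sites and any reporter or mammalian selection marker in this particular construct cannot be confirmed from the record. The construct is intended for knockdown of CENPB in human cells. It comes from a study that systematically identified barriers to human induced pluripotent stem cell generation, which implies that it was used to test the effect of CENPB depletion on reprogramming.
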