Addgene plasmid #59619: pSicoR-CENPBi2
Purpose: Expression of shRNA against human CENPB
Depositing lab: Miguel Ramalho-Santos. Depositing organization: University of California, San Francisco (UCSF). Publication: Systematic Identification of Barriers to Human iPSC Generation. Qin H, Diaz A, Blouin L, Lebbink RJ, Patena W, Tanbun P, LeProust EM, McManus MT, Song JS, Ramalho-Santos M. Cell. 2014 Jul 17;158(2):449-61. doi: 10.1016/j.cell.2014.05.040. PubMed 25036638.
Backbone
  Vector backbone: pSicoR
  Vector type: Mammalian Expression, RNAi
Growth in bacteria
  Bacterial resistance: Ampicillin, 100 μg/mL
  Growth temperature: 37°C
  Growth strain: Stbl3
  Copy number: High Copy
Gene/Insert
  Gene/Insert name: CENPB
  gRNA/shRNA sequence: CENPB
  Species: H. sapiens (human)
  Entrez Gene: CENPB
  Promoter: U6
  Cloning method: Restriction Enzyme; 5′ cloning site HpaI (destroyed during cloning); 3′ cloning site XhoI (not destroyed)
  Sequencing primers: 5′ mU6-F
Terms and licenses: Academic/Nonprofit Terms; Industry Terms: Not Available to Industry
How to cite: pSicoR-CENPBi2 was a gift from Miguel Ramalho-Santos (Addgene plasmid # 59619 ; http://n2t.net/addgene:59619 ; RRID:Addgene_59619)
